>Addgene plasmid #35216 | morc3b_R (OZ576) | depositor partial sequence | sequence record 42872 | morc3b_R (OZ576) sequence 270 bps
TCTAGACCCGGGGAGCGCCCCTTCCAGTGTCGCATTTGCATGCGGAACTTTTCGCAGCAGGCCCACCTTG
TCAGGCATACCCGTACTCATACCGGTGAAAAACCGTTTCAGTGTCGGATCTGTATGCGAAATTTCTCCCA
GAAGCCCCACTTGACGAACCATCTACGTACGCACACCGGCGAGAAGCCATTCCAATGCCGAATATGCATG
CGCAACTTCAGTGTCGGCGCCAGCCTGAAACGCCACCTAAAAACCCACCTGAGGGGATCC
