>Addgene plasmid #35216 | morc3b_R (OZ576) | addgene partial sequence | sequence record 44234 | OK_61
ATGATGACAAATCTAGACCCGGGGAGCGCCCCTTCCAGTGTCGCATTTGCATGCGGAACTTTTCGCAGCA
GGCCCACCTTGTCAGGCATACCCGTACTCATACCGGTGAAAAACCGTTTCAGTGTCGGATCTGTATGCGA
AATTTCTCCCAGAAGCCCCACTTGACGAACCATCTACGTACGCACACCGGCGAGAAGCCATTCCAATGCC
GAATATGCATGCGCAACTTCAGTGTCGGCGCCAGCCTGAAACGCCACCTAAAAACCCACCTGAGGGGATC
CTCTGCACAGTAGTAACTAGAGACTAGAAAAAGGCCGACAAGTCCCGCTCCGCTGAAGATCCTGGCGTAA
TAGCGAAGAGGCCCGCACCGATCGCCCTTCCCAACAGTTGCGCAGCCTGAATGGCGAATGGG
[124 nt withheld, positions 413-536]
C
[91 nt withheld, positions 538-628]
A
[49 nt withheld, positions 630-678]
CCTTTGACGTTGGAGTCCACGTTCTTT
