[The description below was written by a language model from this plasmid's Addgene catalogue record.]
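Description:
morc3b_R (OZ576) is a low-copy, kanamycin-selected bacterial plasmid built on the 5.5 kb MG414 backbone and catalogued as a zebrafish targeting reagent. It carries a roughly 270 bp insert encoding an engineered zinc finger array, cloned between XbaI and BamHI sites that both remain intact so the array can be excised again. The array comes from the OPEN (oligomerized pool engineering) platform for making customized zinc fingers. The plasmid needs a host strain carrying the lacIq allele of the lac repressor, which suggests lac-regulated expression, but the record does not state the promoter, the origin of replication, or any fusion partner of the array, and no feature table is provided.

The array recognises a 9 bp half-site of a target within the zebrafish gene morc3b; the plasmid does not contain any morc3b sequence itself. It is the "right" member of a pair and must be combined with the complementary "left" array plasmid, morc3b_L (OZ575), to address the full target site. Neither plasmid encodes a nuclease. The zinc finger insert must be subcloned into a separate ZFN expression vector to produce a FokI fusion, and the choice of vector depends on whether the spacer between the half-sites is 5–6 bp or 7 bp. Some of the suggested vectors carry FokI mutations that enforce heterodimerisation. In a bacterial two-hybrid assay the array gave about 10.9-fold activation on its intended site. It had not been tested as a nuclease for inducing mutations at the morc3b locus, so its use for targeted mutagenesis in zebrafish remains unvalidated in the record.
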