Addgene plasmid #35216: morc3b_R (OZ576)
Depositing lab: Keith Joung. Depositing organization: Massachusetts General Hospital. Publication: Rapid "open-source" engineering of customized zinc-finger nucleases for highly efficient gene modification. Maeder ML, Thibodeau-Beganny S, Osiak A, Wright DA, Anthony RM, Eichtinger M, Jiang T, Foley JE, Winfrey RJ, Townsend JA, Unger-Wallace E, Sander JD, Muller-Lerch F, Fu F, Pearlberg J, Goebel C, Dassie JP, Pruett-Miller SM, Porteus MH, Sgroi DC, Iafrate AJ, Dobbs D, McCray PB, Cathomen T, Voytas DF, Joung JK. Mol Cell. 2008 Jul 25. 31(2):294-301. 10.1016/j.molcel.2008.06.016 PubMed 18657511.
Backbone
  Vector backbone: MG414
  Backbone size w/o insert (bp): 5493
  Vector type: Zebrafish Targeting
Growth in bacteria
  Bacterial resistance: Kanamycin, 50 μg/mL
  Growth temperature: 37°C
  Growth strain: XL1 Blue
  Growth instructions: Requires a bacterial strain such as XL1 Blue, that expresses the lacIq allele of lac repressor
  Copy number: Low Copy
Gene/Insert
  Gene/Insert name: Zinc finger array targeting morc3b (alt name: morc3b)
  Species: D. rerio (zebrafish)
  Insert size (bp): 270
  Entrez Gene: morc3b (a.k.a. sb:cb561, sb:cb69, zgc:101052)
  Cloning method: Restriction Enzyme; 5′ cloning site XbaI (not destroyed); 3′ cloning site BamHI (not destroyed)
  Sequencing primers: 5′ OK.61 GGGTAGTACGATGACGGAACCTGTC
Terms and licenses: Academic/Nonprofit Terms; Industry Terms: Not Available to Industry
Depositor comments: This plasmid encodes a zinc finger array targeting half of a target sequence in the zebrafish gene morc3b. Please note that this plasmid does NOT contain the morc3b sequence. Users must order the complementary plasmid morc3b_L (OZ575) [Addgene plasmid 35215] in order to create a zinc finger nuclease (ZFN) pair to introduce targeted mutations into this specific zebrafish gene. Users will also need to clone the zinc finger (ZF) insert of this plasmid into a zinc finger nuclease (ZFN) vector to express a FOKI fusion product. Examples of possible ZFN expression vectors that can be used are: pST1374 (Addgene plasmid 13426), pMLM290/292 (Addgene plasmids 21872 & 21873), pMLM800/802 (Addgene plasmids 27202 & 27203). The difference between pMLM800/802 and pMLM290/292 is the length of the “spacer” sequence in the full ZFN target site. If the spacer is 7 bp, scientists should use pMLM800/802. If the spacer is 5 or 6 bps, scientists should use pMLM290/292. pMLM290/292 is identical to pST1374 except that it harbors two mutations in the FokI nuclease domain (Q486E, I499L; aka the “-“ mutation see Miller et al., Nat. Biotech 2007, PMID 17603475) which confers heterodimeric behavior on these domains This zinc finger array was tested for binding activity to the sequence 5'-GCTGGAGGA-3' in a bacterial two hybrid assay, and resulted in 10.9 fold activation. However, this array has not yet been tested for activity as a zinc finger nuclease (i.e. for its ability to induce mutations at the intended locus). Scientists using this zinc finger array in a publication should notify and acknowledge NIH grant number R01 GM088040 in the publication. Other Articles: "Oligomerized pool engineering (OPEN): an 'open-source' protocol for making customized zinc-finger arrays." Maeder ML et al. (Nat Protoc. 2009 Sept 17. 4(10):1471-1501. Pubmed ID: 19798082) "Targeted mutagenesis in zebrafish using customized zinc-finger nucleases." Foley JE et al. (Nat Protoc. 2009 Dec 3. 4(12):1855-1867. Pubmed ID: 20010934)
How to cite: morc3b_R (OZ576) was a gift from Keith Joung (Addgene plasmid # 35216 ; http://n2t.net/addgene:35216 ; RRID:Addgene_35216)
